>Addgene plasmid #211314 | pBiT3.1-C_EML1:1-815 | addgene full sequence | sequence record 423461 | Addgene NGS Result
AAGACGCGTTAATTAAGACGTCGGCAGTGAAAAAAATGCTTTATTTGTGAAATTTGTGATGCTATTGCTT
TATTTGTAACCATTATAAGCTGCAATAAACAAGTTAACAACAACAATTGCATTCATTTTATGTTTCAGGT
TCAGGGGGAGGTGTGGGAGGTTTTTTAAAGCAAGTAAAACCTCTACAAATGTGGTATGGCTGATTATGAT
CCGCGGCCGCAATACGTCGACGTTATCAGCTGACTTCGTACGAGAGCCTAGGATTATGGCGCGCCACTAG
TTATTAATAGTAATCAATTACGGGGTCATTAGTTCATAGCCCATATATGGAGTTCCGCGTTACATAACTT
ACGGTAAATGGCCCGCCTGGCTGACCGCCCAACGACCCCCGCCCATTGACGTCAATAATGACGTATGTTC
CCATAGTAACGCCAATAGGGACTTTCCATTGACGTCAATGGGTGGAGTATTTACGGTAAACTGCCCACTT
GGCAGTACATCAAGTGTATCATATGCCAAGTCCGCCCCCTATTGACGTCAATGACGGTAAATGGCCCGCC
TGGCATTATGCCCAGTACATGACCTTACGGGACTTTCCTACTTGGCAGTACATCTACGTATTAGTCATCG
CTATTACCATGGTGATGCGGTTTTGGCAGTACACCAATGGGCGTGGATAGCGGTTTGACTCACGGGGATT
TCCAAGTCTCCACCCCATTGACGTCAATGGGAGTTTGTTTTGGCACCAAAATCAACGGGACTTTCCAAAA
TGTCGTAATAACCCCGCCCCGTTGACGCAAATGGGCGGTAGGCGTGTACGGTGGGAGGTCTATATAAGCA
GAGCTGGTTTAGTGAACCGTCAGATCACTAGAATCTTTATTGCGGTAGTTTATCACAGTTAAATTGCTAA
CGCAGTCAGTGCTTCTGACACAACAGTCTCGAACTTAAGCTGCAGAAGTTGGTCGTGAGGCACTGGGCAG
GTAAGTATCAAGGTTACAAGACAGGTTTAAGGAGACCAATAGAAACTGGGCTTGTCGAGACAGAGAAGAC
TCTTGCGTTTCTGATAGGCACCTATTGGTCTTACTGACATCCACTTTGCCTTTCTCTCCACAGGTGTCCA
CTCCCAGTTCAATTACAGCTCTTAAGGCTAGAGTATTAATACGACTCACTATAGGGGCGATCGCAACAAG
CTTCGGGAAGATCTGGAGCTAGCGGCGGGGGATCCGGTGGGAATTCGACACCATGGAGGACGGCTTCTCC
AGCTACAGCAGCCTGTACGACACGTCCTCGCTGCTCCAGTTCTGCAACGATGACAGCGCTTCTGCTGCAA
GTAGCATGGAGGTGACAGACCGCATTGCTTCACTGGAGCAGAGAGTCCAGATGCAAGAAGACGACATCCA
GCTGCTCAAATCAGCTCTAGCTGATGTGGTTCGGCGGCTGAACATTACTGAGGAACAGCAGGCCGTGCTT
AACAGGAAAGGACCTACCAAAGCAAGACCACTGATGCAGACCCTGCCTTTAAGAACCACGGTCAACAATG
GCACTGTGTTACCAAAGAAACCTACTGGCTCTCTACCATCCCCCTCCGGGGTCAGGAAAGAAACTGCTGT
GCCAGCAACCAAAAGTAACATCAAGAGGACCAGCTCTTCTGAACGAGTGTCTCCTGGGGGTCGAAGGGAA
AGCAATGGGGATTCCAGAGGAAACCGGAATCGCACAGGCTCCACCAGCAGCTCTTCCAGTGGCAAAAAGA
ACAGTGAAAGCAAACCCAAGGAGCCTGTATTCAGTGCAGAAGAAGGCTATGTAAAAATGTTTCTTCGTGG
ACGCCCTGTTACCATGTACATGCCCAAAGATCAAGTGGATTCTTACAGCTTGGAAGCAAAAGTAGAACTT
CCAACCAAGAGACTCAAGCTGGAATGGGTCTATGGGTACAGGGGTCGAGACTGCCGTAACAACCTGTACT
TGCTTCCGACGGGAGAGACCGTCTACTTCATCGCATCCGTGGTGGTGTTATACAACGTGGAGGAGCAACT
GCAGAGGCATTACGCTGGCCACAACGATGACGTGAAGTGCCTAGCAGTTCATCCTGATCGGATCACGATA
GCAACAGGACAAGTTGCGGGCACATCGAAGGATGGAAAACAATTGCCCCCACATGTGCGCATCTGGGATT
CTGTGACATTGAATACTCTCCACGTCATTGGAATAGGTTTTTTTGACCGAGCAGTCACCTGTATTGCATT
CTCAAAATCTAATGGAGGAACCAATCTCTGTGCTGTGGATGACTCCAACGACCATGTGCTCTCTGTATGG
GACTGGCAGAAAGAAGAAAAACTAGCAGATGTGAAGTGCTCTAATGAAGCTGTGTTTGCTGCGGATTTCC
ACCCCACGGACACCAACATCATAGTTACTTGTGGAAAATCACATCTCTACTTTTGGACACTAGAAGGAAG
CTCCCTTAATAAGAAGCAAGGATTATTCGAGAAACAAGAAAAGCCAAAGTTTGTCCTCTGTGTGACTTTC
TCTGAAAACGGTGACACCATTACTGGAGATTCAAGTGGCAACATCTTAGTATGGGGAAAAGGTACAAATC
GAATAAGCTATGCAGTTCAGGGGGCCCATGAGGGTGGCATTTTTGCACTTTGTATGTTAAGAGATGGCAC
ACTGGTGTCGGGAGGTGGGAAAGACCGAAAGCTCATTTCTTGGAGCGGAAACTATCAAAAACTTCGTAAA
ACGGAGATTCCAGAACAGTTTGGTCCAATACGGACAGTGGCCGAGGGGAAAGGCGATGTGATCTTGATTG
GCACAACTCGAAACTTTGTCCTGCAGGGCACTCTGTCAGGGGACTTCACACCCATTACTCAGGGTCACAC
TGATGAGCTCTGGGGACTGGCCATCAATGCCTCAAAATCTCAGTTCTTGACCTGTGGGCATGACAAGCAT
GCCACTCTCTGGGACGCTGTGGGTCACCGTCCCGTCTGGGACAAAATAATAGAGGATCCAGCTCAGTCTT
CTGGTTTTCATCCTTCAGGGTCTGTGGTTGCAGTCGGAACACTCACTGGGAGGTGGTTTGTGTTTGACAC
AGAAACAAAAGACTTGGTCACCGTTCACACAGATGGAAACGAACAGCTCTCTGTAATGCGATACTCACCA
GATGGGAATTTCTTAGCCATAGGCTCACATGACAACTGCATCTATATATATGGCGTTAGTGACAACGGGA
GGAAGTACACGCGAGTGGGCAAGTGCTCGGGTCATTCCAGCTTCATTACTCACCTGGACTGGTCTGTAAA
CTCACAGTTCCTCGTGTCAAATTCCGGAGACTACGAAATCCTCTACTGGGTTCCCTCTGCCTGTAAGCAA
GTCGTAAGTGTGGAAACTACAAGAGACATTGAATGGGCTACCTATACCTGCACTTTGGGATTCCATGTTT
TTGGAGTGTGGCCAGAAGGCTCGGACGGAACCGACATCAATGCCGTCTGTCGGGCCCATGAGAAGAAACT
CCTGTCAACAGGCGACGACTTTGGCAAAGTGCACCTCTTCTCATACCCCTGCTCGCAGTTCAGGGCTCCA
AGCCACATCTACGGCGGGCACAGCAGCCATGTCACCAATGTCGATTTCCTCTGTGAAGACAGCCACCTCA
TCTCCACGGGCGGGAAAGACACAAGCATCATGCAGTGGCGCGTCATTGGCTCGAGCGGTGGGAGCTCCGG
TGTGAGCGGCTGGCGGCTGTTCAAGAAGATTAGCTAAGTTTAAACGGCCGCGACTCTAGACTGCAGGCAT
GCAAGCTGATTTGGCTGCTGCCACCGCTGAGCAAGGCCGCTTCGAGCAGACATGATAAGATACATTGATG
AGTTTGGACAAACCACAACTAGAATGCAGTGAAAAAAATGCTTTATTTGTGAAATTTGTGATGCTATTGC
TTTATTTGTAACCATTATAAGCTGCAATAAACAAGTTAACAACAACAATTGCATTCATTTTATGTTTCAG
GTTCAGGGGGAGATGTGGGAGGTTTTTTTAAGCAAGTAAAACCTCTACAAATGTGGTAAAATCTTAATTA
AGACTTCTAATATAACTTCGTATAGCATACATTATACGAAGTTATGGTTCCACTGTTGACAATTAATCAT
CGGCATAGTATATCGGCATAGTATAATACGACAAGGTGAGGAACTAAACCCAGGAGGCAGATCATGATTG
AACAAGATGGATTGCACGCAGGTTCTCCGGCCGCTTGGGTGGAGAGGCTATTCGGCTATGACTGGGCACA
ACAGACAATCGGCTGCTCTGATGCCGCCGTGTTCCGGCTGTCAGCGCAGGGGCGCCCGGTTCTTTTTGTC
AAGACCGACCTGTCCGGTGCCCTGAATGAACTGCAGGACGAGGCAGCGCGGCTATCGTGGCTGGCCACGA
CGGGCGTTCCTTGCGCAGCTGTGCTCGACGTTGTCACTGAAGCGGGAAGGGACTGGCTGCTATTGGGCGA
AGTGCCGGGGCAGGATCTCCTGTCATCTCACCTTGCTCCTGCCGAGAAAGTATCCATCATGGCTGATGCA
ATGCGGCGGCTGCATACGCTTGATCCGGCTACCTGCCCATTCGACCACCAAGCGAAACATCGCATCGAGC
GAGCACGTACTCGGATGGAAGCCGGTCTTGTCGATCAGGATGATCTGGACGAAGAGCATCAGGGGCTCGC
GCCAGCCGAACTGTTCGCCAGGCTCAAGGCGCGCATGCCCGACGGCGAGGATCTCGTCGTGACCCATGGC
GATGCCTGCTTGCCGAATATCATGGTGGAAAATGGCCGCTTTTCTGGATTCATCGACTGTGGCCGGCTGG
GTGTGGCGGACCGCTATCAGGACATAGCGTTGGCTACCCGTGATATTGCTGAAGAGCTTGGCGGCGAATG
GGCTGACCGCTTCCTCGTGCTTTACGGTATCGCCGCTCCCGATTCGCAGCGCATCGCCTTCTATCGCCTT
CTTGACGAGTTCTTCTGATTCGAAATGACCGACCAAGCGACGCCCAACCGGTATCAGCTCACTCAAAGGC
GGTAATACGGTTATCCACAGAATCAGGGGATAACGCAGGAAAGAACATGTGAGCAAAAGGCCAGCAAAAG
GCCAGGAACCGTAAAAAGGCCGCGTTGCTGGCGTTTTTCCATAGGCTCCGCCCCCCTGACGAGCATCACA
AAAATCGACGCTCAAGTCAGAGGTGGCGAAACCCGACAGGACTATAAAGATACCAGGCGTTTCCCCCTGG
AAGCTCCCTCGTGCGCTCTCCTGTTCCGACCCTGCCGCTTACCGGATACCTGTCCGCCTTTCTCCCTTCG
GGAAGCGTGGCGCTTTCTCATAGCTCACGCTGTAGGTATCTCAGTTCGGTGTAGGTCGTTCGCTCCAAGC
TGGGCTGTGTGCACGAACCCCCCGTTCAGCCCGACCGCTGCGCCTTATCCGGTAACTATCGTCTTGAGTC
CAACCCGGTAAGACACGACTTATCGCCACTGGCAGCAGCCACTGGTAACAGGATTAGCAGAGCGAGGTAT
GTAGGCGGTGCTACAGAGTTCTTGAAGTGGTGGCCTAACTACGGCTACACTAGAAGGACAGTATTTGGTA
TCTGCGCTCTGCTGAAGCCAGTTACCTTCGGAAAAAGAGTTGGTAGCTCTTGATCCGGCAAACAAACCAC
CGCTGGTAGCGGTGGTTTTTTTGTTTGCAAGCAGCAGATTACGCGCAGAAAAAAAGGATTTCAAGAAGAT
CCTTTGATCTTTTCTACGGGGTCTGACGCTCAGTGGAACGAAAACTCACGTTAAGGGATTTTGGTCATGA
GATTATCAAAAAGGATCTTCACCTAGATCCTTTTATAGTCCGGAATCGTCACACAAAAAACCAACACACA
GATGTAATGAAAATAAAGATATTTTATTGCGGCCATCGTGATGGCTAGAGTTTAGCCCTCCCACACATAA
CCAGAGGGCAGCAATTCACGAATCCCAACTGCCGTCGGCTGTCCATCACTGTCCTTCACTATGGCTTTGA
TCCCAGGATGCAGATCGAGAAGCACCTGTCGGCACCGTCCGCAGGGGCTCAAGATGCCCCTGTTCTCATT
TCCGATCGCGACGATACAAGTCAGGTTGCCAGCTGCCGCAGCAGCAGCAGTGCCCAGCACCACGAGTTCT
GCACAAGGTCCCCCAGTAAAATGATATACATTGACACCAGTGAAGATGCGGCCGTCGCTAGAGAGAGCTG
CGCTGGCGACGCTGTAGTCTTCAGAGATGGGGATGCTGTTGATTGTAGCCGTTGCTCTTTCAATGAGGGT
GGATTCTTCTTGAGACAAAGGCTTGGCCATGGTGGCGCTAGTGTCAGAAGAATCGAGCTTTTTGCAAAAG
CCTAGGCCTCCAAAAAAGCCTCCTCACTACTTCTGGAATAGCTCAGAGGCCGAGGCGGCCTCGGCCTCTG
CATAAATAAAAAAAATTAGTCAGCCATGGGGCGGAGAATGGGCGGAACTGGGCGGAGTTAGGGGCGGGAT
GGGCGGAGTTAGGGGCGGGACTATGGTTGCTGACTAATTGAGATGCATGCTTTGCATACTTCTGCCTGCT
GGGGAGCCTGGGGACTTTCCACACCTGGTTGCTGACTAATTGAGATGCATGCTTTGCATACTTCTGCCTG
CTGGGGAGCCTGGGGACTTTCCACACCCTAACTGACACACATTCCACAGCTGGTTCTTTCCGCCTCAGAA
GGTACCTAACCAAGTTCCTCTTTCAGAGGTTATTTCAGGCCATGGTGCTGCGC
Features (pLannotate 1.2.2; 17 found; start..end, strand, type, name):
     24..105     -  polyA_signal   SV40 poly(A) signal: SV40 polyadenylation signal
    128..211     -  CDS            large T antigen (fragment): large T antigen from SV40 (simian virus 40)
    276..641     +  enhancer       CMV enhancer: human cytomegalovirus immediate early enhancer
    643..842     +  promoter       CMV promoter: human cytomegalovirus (CMV) immediate early promoter
    981..1113    +  intron         chimeric intron: chimera between introns from human β-globin and immunoglobulin heavy chain genes
   1157..1175    +  promoter       T7 promoter: promoter for bacteriophage T7 RNA polymerase
   1243..3687    +  CDS            EML1: EMAL1_HUMAN - Also known as EMAP1, EMAPL, EMAPL1. Experimental evidence at protein level: Swiss-Prot protein existence level 1. Modulates the assembly and organization of the microtubule cytoskeleton, and probably plays a role in regulating the orientation of the mitotic spindle and the orientation of the plane of cell division. Required for normal proliferation of neuronal progenitor cells in the developing brain and for normal brain development. Does not affect neuron migration per se. From Homo sapiens (Human).
   3783..3810    +  CDS            SET1 (fragment): solubility-enhancement tag derived from T7 phage gene 10B
   3836..3957    -  polyA_signal   SV40 poly(A) signal: SV40 polyadenylation signal
   3980..4048    -  CDS            large T antigen (fragment): large T antigen from SV40 (simian virus 40)
   4072..4105    +  protein_bind   loxP: Cre-mediated recombination occurs in the 8-bp core sequence (GCATACAT). Cre recombinase
   4115..4162    +  promoter       EM7 promoter: synthetic bacterial promoter&nbsp
   4194..4985    +  CDS            neo: KKA2_KLEPN - Also known as kan, nptII. Experimental evidence at protein level: Swiss-Prot protein existence level 1. Resistance to kanamycin, neomycin, paromomycin, ribostamycin, butirosin and gentamicin B. From Klebsiella pneumoniae.
   5146..5734    -  rep_origin     ori: high-copy-number ColE1/pMB1/pBR322/pUC origin of replication
   5860..5908    -  polyA_signal   poly(A) signal: synthetic polyadenylation signal
   5932..6330    -  CDS            BSD: blasticidin S deaminase; Aspergillus terreus BSD; confers resistance to blasticidin
   6361..6718    -  promoter       SV40 promoter: SV40 enhancer and early promoter
