[The description below was written by a language model from this plasmid's Addgene catalogue record and pLannotate feature annotations shown in this document.]
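Description:
pBiT3.1-C_EML1:1-815 is a mammalian expression plasmid built on Promega's pBiT3.1-C backbone for producing full-length human EML1 (residues M1 to I815) with a C-terminal HiBiT tag. The 2,445 bp coding sequence, derived from a Mammalian Gene Collection clone and carrying the natural H552N variant, was inserted by ligation-independent cloning between retained EcoRI and XhoI sites. Transcription is driven by the CMV immediate-early enhancer and promoter, followed by a chimeric β-globin/immunoglobulin intron that generally improves mRNA processing and expression, and is terminated by an SV40 polyadenylation signal. A T7 promoter just upstream of the insert serves as a sequencing primer site. The tag is joined to EML1 through a flexible glycine/serine linker. HiBiT is a short peptide that complements the LgBiT fragment to reconstitute NanoLuc luciferase, giving a luminescent readout of the tagged protein.

The plasmid replicates at high copy in E. coli from a ColE1/pUC-type origin and is selected with kanamycin through a neo (nptII) gene under the bacterial EM7 promoter. The catalogue lists neomycin/G418 as the mammalian marker, but the feature table shows only EM7 directly upstream of neo, and it also annotates an SV40 promoter-driven blasticidin S deaminase cassette with a synthetic poly(A) signal that the catalogue does not mention. A single loxP site lies next to the neo cassette. The short "SET1" and large T antigen fragments are probably annotation artefacts of backbone sequence. EML1 is a WD40 repeat-containing, microtubule-associated protein, and the associated study evaluated the ligandability of WD40 repeat proteins. The construct therefore suits luminescence-based quantification of EML1 in cells, though the record does not name a specific assay.
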