Addgene plasmid #211314: pBiT3.1-C_EML1:1-815
Purpose: Mammalian expression of full-length human EML1. C-terminal HiBiT tag.
Depositing lab: Cheryl Arrowsmith. Depositing organization: University of Toronto. Publication: A Target Class Ligandability Evaluation of WD40 Repeat-Containing Proteins. Ackloo S, Li F, Szewczyk M, Seitova A, Loppnau P, Zeng H, Xu J, Ahmad S, Arnautova YA, Baghaie AJ, Beldar S, Bolotokova A, Centrella PA, Chau I, Clark MA, Cuozzo JW, Dehghani-Tafti S, Disch JS, Dong A, Dumas A, Feng JA, Ghiabi P, Gibson E, Gilmer J, Goldman B, Green SR, Guie MA, Guilinger JP, Harms N, Herasymenko O, Houliston S, Hutchinson A, Kearnes S, Keefe AD, Kimani SW, Kramer T, Kutera M, Kwak HA, Lento C, Li Y, Liu J, Loup J, Machado RAC, Mulhern CJ, Perveen S, Righetto GL, Riley P, Shrestha S, Sigel EA, Silva M, Sintchak MD, Slakman BL, Taylor RD, Thompson J, Torng W, Underkoffler C, von Rechenberg M, Walsh RT, Watson I, Wilson DJ, Wolf E, Yadav M, Yazdi AK, Zhang J, Zhang Y, Santhakumar V, Edwards AM, Barsyte-Lovejoy D, Schapira M, Brown PJ, Halabelian L, Arrowsmith CH. J Med Chem. 2025 Jan 23;68(2):1092-1112. doi: 10.1021/acs.jmedchem.4c02010. Epub 2024 Nov 4. PubMed 39495097.
Backbone
  Vector backbone: pBiT3.1-C
  Backbone manufacturer: Promega
  Vector type: Mammalian Expression
  Selectable markers: Neomycin (select with G418)
Growth in bacteria
  Bacterial resistance: Kanamycin, 50 μg/mL
  Growth temperature: 37°C
  Growth strain: DH5alpha
  Copy number: High Copy
Gene/Insert
  Gene/Insert name: EML1:M1-I815
  Species: H. sapiens (human)
  Insert size (bp): 2445
  Mutation: H552N natural variant (VAR_031721)
  Entrez Gene: EML1 (a.k.a. BH, ELP79, EMAP, EMAP-1, EMAPL)
  Promoter: CMV
  Tag / fusion protein: GSSGGSSGVSGWRLFKKIS (C terminal on insert)
  Cloning method: Ligation Independent Cloning
  Sequencing primers: 5′ T7; 3′ TTGCTCAGCGGTGGCAGCAG
Resource information
  A portion of this plasmid was derived from a plasmid made by: Mammalian Gene Collection (BC033043.1)
Terms and licenses: Academic/Nonprofit Terms; Industry Terms: Not Available to Industry
Depositor comments: 5' Cloning Site: EcoR1 (not destroyed), 3' Cloning Site: Xho1 (not destroyed).
How to cite: pBiT3.1-C_EML1:1-815 was a gift from Cheryl Arrowsmith (Addgene plasmid # 211314 ; http://n2t.net/addgene:211314 ; RRID:Addgene_211314)
