>Addgene plasmid #211314 | pBiT3.1-C_EML1:1-815 | depositor partial sequence | sequence record 412106 | Insert sequence
ATGGAGGACGGCTTCTCCAGCTACAGCAGCCTGTACGACACGTCCTCGCTGCTCCAGTTCTGCAACGATG
ACAGCGCTTCTGCTGCAAGTAGCATGGAGGTGACAGACCGCATTGCTTCACTGGAGCAGAGAGTCCAGAT
GCAAGAAGACGACATCCAGCTGCTCAAATCAGCTCTAGCTGATGTGGTTCGGCGGCTGAACATTACTGAG
GAACAGCAGGCCGTGCTTAACAGGAAAGGACCTACCAAAGCAAGACCACTGATGCAGACCCTGCCTTTAA
GAACCACGGTCAACAATGGCACTGTGTTACCAAAGAAACCTACTGGCTCTCTACCATCCCCCTCCGGGGT
CAGGAAAGAAACTGCTGTGCCAGCAACCAAAAGTAACATCAAGAGGACCAGCTCTTCTGAACGAGTGTCT
CCTGGGGGTCGAAGGGAAAGCAATGGGGATTCCAGAGGAAACCGGAATCGCACAGGCTCCACCAGCAGCT
CTTCCAGTGGCAAAAAGAACAGTGAAAGCAAACCCAAGGAGCCTGTATTCAGTGCAGAAGAAGGCTATGT
AAAAATGTTTCTTCGTGGACGCCCTGTTACCATGTACATGCCCAAAGATCAAGTGGATTCTTACAGCTTG
GAAGCAAAAGTAGAACTTCCAACCAAGAGACTCAAGCTGGAATGGGTCTATGGGTACAGGGGTCGAGACT
GCCGTAACAACCTGTACTTGCTTCCGACGGGAGAGACCGTCTACTTCATCGCATCCGTGGTGGTGTTATA
CAACGTGGAGGAGCAACTGCAGAGGCATTACGCTGGCCACAACGATGACGTGAAGTGCCTAGCAGTTCAT
CCTGATCGGATCACGATAGCAACAGGACAAGTTGCGGGCACATCGAAGGATGGAAAACAATTGCCCCCAC
ATGTGCGCATCTGGGATTCTGTGACATTGAATACTCTCCACGTCATTGGAATAGGTTTTTTTGACCGAGC
AGTCACCTGTATTGCATTCTCAAAATCTAATGGAGGAACCAATCTCTGTGCTGTGGATGACTCCAACGAC
CATGTGCTCTCTGTATGGGACTGGCAGAAAGAAGAAAAACTAGCAGATGTGAAGTGCTCTAATGAAGCTG
TGTTTGCTGCGGATTTCCACCCCACGGACACCAACATCATAGTTACTTGTGGAAAATCACATCTCTACTT
TTGGACACTAGAAGGAAGCTCCCTTAATAAGAAGCAAGGATTATTCGAGAAACAAGAAAAGCCAAAGTTT
GTCCTCTGTGTGACTTTCTCTGAAAACGGTGACACCATTACTGGAGATTCAAGTGGCAACATCTTAGTAT
GGGGAAAAGGTACAAATCGAATAAGCTATGCAGTTCAGGGGGCCCATGAGGGTGGCATTTTTGCACTTTG
TATGTTAAGAGATGGCACACTGGTGTCGGGAGGTGGGAAAGACCGAAAGCTCATTTCTTGGAGCGGAAAC
TATCAAAAACTTCGTAAAACGGAGATTCCAGAACAGTTTGGTCCAATACGGACAGTGGCCGAGGGGAAAG
GCGATGTGATCTTGATTGGCACAACTCGAAACTTTGTCCTGCAGGGCACTCTGTCAGGGGACTTCACACC
CATTACTCAGGGTCACACTGATGAGCTCTGGGGACTGGCCATCAATGCCTCAAAATCTCAGTTCTTGACC
TGTGGGCATGACAAGCATGCCACTCTCTGGGACGCTGTGGGTCACCGTCCCGTCTGGGACAAAATAATAG
AGGATCCAGCTCAGTCTTCTGGTTTTCATCCTTCAGGGTCTGTGGTTGCAGTCGGAACACTCACTGGGAG
GTGGTTTGTGTTTGACACAGAAACAAAAGACTTGGTCACCGTTCACACAGATGGAAACGAACAGCTCTCT
GTAATGCGATACTCACCAGATGGGAATTTCTTAGCCATAGGCTCACATGACAACTGCATCTATATATATG
GCGTTAGTGACAACGGGAGGAAGTACACGCGAGTGGGCAAGTGCTCGGGTCATTCCAGCTTCATTACTCA
CCTGGACTGGTCTGTAAACTCACAGTTCCTCGTGTCAAATTCCGGAGACTACGAAATCCTCTACTGGGTT
CCCTCTGCCTGTAAGCAAGTCGTAAGTGTGGAAACTACAAGAGACATTGAATGGGCTACCTATACCTGCA
CTTTGGGATTCCATGTTTTTGGAGTGTGGCCAGAAGGCTCGGACGGAACCGACATCAATGCCGTCTGTCG
GGCCCATGAGAAGAAACTCCTGTCAACAGGCGACGACTTTGGCAAAGTGCACCTCTTCTCATACCCCTGC
TCGCAGTTCAGGGCTCCAAGCCACATCTACGGCGGGCACAGCAGCCATGTCACCAATGTCGATTTCCTCT
GTGAAGACAGCCACCTCATCTCCACGGGCGGGAAAGACACAAGCATCATGCAGTGGCGCGTCATT
